Addgene plasmid #115543: pCHSU74.2-2.2
Purpose: Expression of a fungal biosynthetic gene cluster
Depositing lab: Ronald Davis. Depositing organization: Stanford University. Publication: HEx: A heterologous expression platform for the discovery of fungal natural products. Harvey CJB, Tang M, Schlecht U, Horecka J, Fischer CR, Lin HC, Li J, Naughton B, Cherry J, Miranda M, Li YF, Chu AM, Hennessy JR, Vandova GA, Inglis D, Aiyar RS, Steinmetz LM, Davis RW, Medema MH, Sattely E, Khosla C, St Onge RP, Tang Y, Hillenmeyer ME. Sci Adv. 2018 Apr 11;4(4):eaar5459. doi: 10.1126/sciadv.aar5459. eCollection 2018 Apr. PubMed 29651464.
Backbone
  Vector backbone: pCHINT2A
  Vector type: Yeast Expression
  Selectable markers: URA3
Growth in bacteria
  Bacterial resistance: Ampicillin, 100 μg/mL
  Growth temperature: 37°C
  Growth strain: DH5alpha
  Copy number: High Copy
Gene/Insert
  Gene/Insert name: S_cerevisiae_ADH2-ORF1, S_bayanus_ADH2-ORF2, PCK1-ORF3, MLS1-ORF4, S_paradoxus_ADH2-ORF5, S_kudeiaveseii_ADH2-ORF6, ICL1-ORF7 (alt name: Tailoring genes for cluster PKS27)
  Species: Ceriporiopsis subvermispora
  Cloning method: Unknown
Terms and licenses: Academic/Nonprofit Terms; Industry Terms: Not Available to Industry
Depositor comments: insert sizes: 1578, 1563, 909, 1377, 1899, 1080, 951 Insert species also known as Gelatoporia subvermispora B.
How to cite: pCHSU74.2-2.2 was a gift from Ronald Davis (Addgene plasmid # 115543 ; http://n2t.net/addgene:115543 ; RRID:Addgene_115543)
