[The description below was written by a language model from this plasmid's Addgene catalogue record and pLannotate feature annotations shown in this document.]
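Description:
pCHSU74.2-2.2 is a roughly 20.5 kb yeast expression plasmid built on the pCHINT2A backbone, designed to express part of a fungal biosynthetic gene cluster in Saccharomyces cerevisiae. It is an E. coli–yeast shuttle vector. A high-copy ColE1/pUC-type origin and an ampicillin resistance gene (β-lactamase with its own promoter) support propagation in bacteria. The yeast 2μ origin provides episomal multicopy maintenance, and URA3 with its native promoter allows selection by uracil prototrophy and counterselection with 5-FOA. Small remnants of pBluescript cloning sites, a T3 promoter, and bom and rop fragments are backbone leftovers.

The payload is seven open reading frames described as the tailoring genes of cluster PKS27 from the basidiomycete Ceriporiopsis (Gelatoporia) subvermispora. Each ORF is placed under a different yeast promoter: ADH2 promoters from S. cerevisiae, S. bayanus, S. paradoxus and S. kudriavzevii, plus the PCK1, MLS1 and ICL1 promoters. All of these promoters come from genes that are generally repressed by glucose and induced once it is depleted, so the set would be expected to switch on together. Using distinct sequences also limits repeats that could recombine.

The automated annotation does not label these promoters. It does detect ADH2, ADH1 and CYC1 terminators, and short fragments of yeast genes (CTR2, MHO1, GRS2) that probably mark other promoter or terminator regions. By homology, one ORF resembles a cytochrome P450 monooxygenase and another a flavin-dependent halogenase; the remaining ORFs are unannotated. The depositor and sequencing-derived records differ slightly in length but show the same feature layout. The core synthase of the cluster is not listed as part of this plasmid.
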