Features (pLannotate 1.2.2; 19 found; start..end, strand, type, name):
   2079..2378    +  terminator     ADH2 terminator: transcription terminator for the S. cerevisiae alcohol dehydrogenase 2 (ADH2) gene
   3081..4586    +  CDS            CYP105: CY105_POSPM - Experimental evidence at protein level: Swiss-Prot protein existence level 1. Cytochrome P450 monooxygenase that is able to use anthracene, carbazole, pyrene, phenanthrene and trans-stilbene as substrates for oxidation (PubMed:21938516). These multifunctional properties against a series of polycyclic aromatic hydrocarbons (PAHs) suggest that CYP105 would play important roles, at least in part, in fungal metabolic systems involved in xenobiotic detoxification (Probable). From Postia placenta (strain ATCC 44394 / Madison 698-R) (Brown rot fungus) (Poria monticola).
   4995..5210    +  promoter       URA3 promoter: S. cerevisiae URA3
   5211..6014    +  CDS            URA3: orotidine-5'-phosphate decarboxylase, required for uracil biosynthesis; S. cerevisiae URA3; yeast auxotrophic marker, counterselectable with 5-fluoroorotic acid (5-FOA)
   6093..6144    +  misc_feature   bom (fragment): basis of mobility region from pBR322
   7785..7952    +  CDS            CTR2 (fragment): CTR2_YEAST - Experimental evidence at protein level: Swiss-Prot protein existence level 1. Provides bioavailable copper via mobilization of vacuolar copper stores and export to the cytoplasm. From Saccharomyces cerevisiae (strain ATCC 204508 / S288c) (Baker's yeast).
   8454..9794    +  CDS            armH5 (fragment): ARMH5_ARMME - Experimental evidence at protein level: Swiss-Prot protein existence level 1. Flavin-dependent halogenase involved in the biosynthesis of melleolides, a range of antifungal and phytotoxic polyketide derivatives composed of an orsellinic acid (OA) moiety esterified to various sesquiterpene alcohols. The halogenase catalyzes the transfer of a single chlorine atom to the melleolide backbone, resulting in a 6'-chloromelleolide product. The enzyme acts on free substrate and does not depend on carrier-protein-dependent acceptor molecules. From Armillaria mellea (Shoestring root rot fun
  10064..10246   -  CDS            MHO1 (fragment): MHO1_YEAST - Experimental evidence at protein level: Swiss-Prot protein existence level 1. Plays a role in haploid invasive growth under conditions of nutrient insufficiency, suggesting that the function of the MEMO1 family in cell motility/invasion is conserved across species. From Saccharomyces cerevisiae (strain ATCC 204508 / S288c) (Baker's yeast).
  12624..12811   +  terminator     ADH1 terminator: S. cerevisiae ADH1; transcription terminator for the S. cerevisiae alcohol dehydrogenase 1 (ADH1) gene
  14418..14667   +  terminator     CYC1 terminator: S. cerevisiae CYC1; transcription terminator for CYC1
  16265..16621   -  CDS            GRS2 (fragment): SYG2_YEAST - Experimental evidence at protein level: Swiss-Prot protein existence level 1. Catalyzes the ATP-dependent ligation of glycine to the 3'-end of its cognate tRNA, via the formation of an aminoacyl-adenylate intermediate (Gly-AMP) (PubMed:23816885). Also produces diadenosine tetraphosphate (Ap4A), a universal pleiotropic signaling molecule needed for cell regulation pathways, by direct condensation of 2 ATPs. Thereby, may play a special role in Ap4A homeostasis (By similarity). From Saccharomyces cerevisiae (strain ATCC 204508 / S288c) (Baker's yeast).
  16619..16642   -  misc_feature   MCS (fragment): pBluescript multiple cloning site
  16655..16673   -  promoter       T3 promoter: promoter for bacteriophage T3 RNA polymerase
  17012..17600   -  rep_origin     ori: high-copy-number ColE1/pMB1/pBR322/pUC origin of replication
  17771..18631   -  CDS            AmpR: β-lactamase; bla; confers resistance to ampicillin, carbenicillin, and related antibiotics
  18632..18736   -  promoter       AmpR promoter: bla
  18763..20105   -  rep_origin     2μ ori: yeast 2μ plasmid origin of replication
  20173..20205   +  CDS            rop (fragment): Rop protein, which maintains plasmids at low copy number; rop
  20440..20500   -  misc_feature   MCS (fragment): pBluescript multiple cloning site
>Addgene plasmid #115543 | pCHSU74.2-2.2 | depositor full sequence | sequence record 217881 | pCHSU74.2-2.2 sequence 20508 bps
TATCTAAAAATTGCCTTATGATCCGTCTCTCCGGTTACAGCCTGTGTAACTGATTAATCCTGCCTTTCTA
ATCACCATTCTAATGTTTTAATTAAGGGATTTTGTCTTCATTAACGGCTTTCGCTCATAAAAATGTTATG
ACGTTTTGCCCGCAGGCGGGAAACCATCCACTTCACGAGACTGATCTCCTCTGCCGGAACACCGGGCATC
TCCAACTTATAAGTTGGAGAAATAAGAGAATTTCAGATTGAGAGAATGAAAAAAAAAAAAAAAAAAAAGG
CAGAGGAGAGCATAGAAATGGGGTTCACTTTTTGGTAAAGCTATAGCATGCCTATCACATATAAATAGAG
TGCCAGTAGCGACTTTTTTCACACTCGAAATACTCTTACTACTGCTCTCTTGTTGTTTTTATCACTTCTT
GTTTCTTCTTGGTAAATAGAATATCAAGCTACAAAAAGCATACAATCAACTATCAACTATTAACTATATC
GTAATACACAATGGCGACAGTGCATCTTCACGATGAGTTGACGCAATCTACGGAACGGGTCACGGTCCAG
ACGCGCTTTGGCACGATCAGAGGCGGGCGTGCTGCGAATGGCGCCGCGGTCTTCTTGGAGGTTCCGTACG
CTCTCCCCCCGGGGAGGTTTTTGGACCCGGTCCCATTGCCCGCGGACTATCAGTATGAGGAGAAGGATTA
CATCTACGAAAGCAGCTACGCGGCTCAACCGATTAATGACGGTCAGGCAGCTAGTGTGCCATTCGAGGAC
AAAGTCGGACGAGGCGAACCCACTGAGAACCCTCTGTTCGTCAACATAGTATCCCCGCCGTCGTTTCCCT
CTGCGACTGGCTTGCCTGTGAAAGTGTACATCCACGGCGGCTTCTTGCAGTTTGGGTCGCCTCACGGTCT
AAGTGGGCAAGCGCAATACATTGCGGCCGAGCGATCGGAAATATGGGTCAACGTCGGATACCGCCTTTCC
GCGTTTGGCTTCCTGGCATGCGACGAGCCACGCGTCGAAGGAAACTTTGGTTTCAAGGACCAGTGGTTGG
CGCTGCTATGGGTCCGTGACAACATCGAGGCATTCGGAGGCAATCCAGACAACATCCAAATCAGTGGTCT
TTCCGCGGGTGCCCATTCTGTACATCAGCTTCTGCATTACGCTTCGAGGCTGCCAGAGGGCAAAACGGCG
CCCTTCAATTCTGCAGTTCTGCAGTCGAACTCCATTGTAATAGCCCCGAAAACCCCCGCCGAGCTGCGCC
CGCAATTCCGCGCGTTCTGCACCGCGCTCTCCCTCAACCCGGACGGCCCCGACGCCTTAACCGTCCTGCG
CGACCCGGAGCTGGTCCCCTGGAAGGCCATCACGCACGCGATCGAAACCGACGCGCTCGGGACCCAGTTT
GGCACCTTCCGCGGCAGCCTCGACGGCTCCTGGCTTTCCTCTGATCCGGAATCAATGGCCTGGCAGCGCT
CCGGCGCGTTCGCCCGCGCGTTGCGAAAGCGTGGTGTGCGGAGCATCGCGGTGGGCGACCTCACGGAGGA
ATGGTACCTGTACTCGATCGCGCACCCCGTGCGGCGCATGCGTGATATTGAGCTGAACATGGAGCGGTAT
TACCAGGAGGAGGTCGTCCACGCCATGATGGCGCTGTACAGGCGCGTCCCCGACGGCGCGCCTCCCGAGG
ATTTTGCGCGCCTGTTTGGGGAGATGCTGAGCGAAGGCCAGGTGCATTTGCCTGTGCGGTTGCTCGCGAG
GGACCTCACGACGGCTGGGTTCCCGGTGGTGCGGTACCAGATTCGATGGACGCCCGAGCAGCTGAGGCCT
CTCGGATATGTCACGCATGGAAGCGACCGGTCGCTCTGGGCGCTTCGTCTACCCGTGCTCAAGCCAGACC
AGGCCGATGTTGCGCGTGCGTGGCTGGACAGCATCAATTCCGCACTCGCTGCGGCGGAGAACGGGGAGGT
ACGAGGGCTGAAGGAGGTTCTGGCTTTGAATGAAAACCAAAGTATCGGATGGAGAGACGATGACAAGTGG
GACGAGATCATGCGCCTTTGTCAGGCGTTGCCGGGGGAGGATGCATAAGCGGATCTCTTATGTCTTTACG
ATTTATAGTTTTCATTATCAAGTATGCCTATATTAGTATATAGCATCTTTAGATGACAGTGTTCGAAGTT
TCACGAATAAAAGATAATATTCTACTTTTTGCTCCCACCGCGTTTGCTAGCACGAGTGAACACCATCCCT
CGCCTGTGAGTTGTACCCATTCCTCTAAACTGTAGACATGGTAGCTTCAGCAGTGTTCGTTATGTACGGC
ATCCTCCAACAAACAGTCGGTTATAGTTTGTCCTGCTCCTCTGAATCGTCTCCCTCGATATTTCTCATTT
TCCTTCGCATGCCAGCATTGAAATGATCGAAGTTCAATGATGAAACGGTAATTCTTCTGTCATTTACTCA
TCTCATCTCATCAAGTTATATAATTCTATACGGATGTAATTTTTCACTTTTCGTCTTGACGTCCACCCTA
TAATTTCAATTATTGAACCCTCACGATCCAGTTCTCCAGTGACACAGCCTTTATCTGGTCAAACCTTTCT
TTCTAATCACCTATGCTGATGCTTAATTAAGGGATTTTTGTCTCCATCAACGGCATGCGCCCAAAAATGA
CGTTTTTTTTAACCCATAGACACGAAACTACCCATTTTCCACCGGCCTGACCTACCACCGGAACAACGGC
CATCTCCAACTTGCAAGTTGGGGAAATTAAGAGCATCGCAGGTTTAATGGAAGAAAAAAAAAAGGTACAG
CACAGCGCAAATGGAGTTAGTTCCCTTATGTCACACACTCACACACAGTCGGTCAGATCAAGCATACTGG
GTGCGTATAAATAGAGTGGCCATTGCCACCCTGTTTATCTCAAAATCTGTCTTGTTAGTGGTCTTCTCCC
TTTTTCAGGTTACAATTCTCTTGTTTCTACTTAGTATATAAGTATATCAAGCTATATTAAGCATACTATC
AACTGTCAACTCTATCCTCAAAATACAATACAAAATGTTCAACTTACTGGACTCCGCCAAAGGCTCGCAC
GCAACGACGTTCCTCGTCGCCTCACTTGTTTTCCTCGTCTTGAAGCAGTTCTTCACCTCGCGAAAGATGG
CCAAGCGAGCACCGGGTCCGACGCGCTGGCCATTCCTCGGCAATGCTCTCCAACTTCCTCAACAACAGAT
GTGGCTGACCTTCTCGGAATGGCAAAAGACATACGGCGACATTATTCACGTCGACGTCTTCAACCAGCCG
ATCATCATTATAAACTCCTCGAAGATAGCGAAGGATCTCTTGGACAAGCGGTCCTCCATCTATTCCGACC
GCCCGCATCTGGTCATGGCCGGTGATTTAGTGGGCTACAGCGACCCGTTTGTCCTGCAACCTTACGGAGA
AAAGTGGAAAAAGCAGCGCAAATTTGTCGCATCAGACTTCAGTCCCGCCACCATGCCACGGTATTACCAG
CTCCAAGAGACCGAGGTTCGCAAACTGGTCCGCAATGTCATCTTGGACCCAGATTCCCTCTTCTCGCAGA
CTAAATTGCGGATTGGGACAATTATCATCCGGGTTACCTACGGGTACTACATCAAGGGCGAGCAGGACCC
GTTCCTGACTTTGCCTTTGACTGCGATGGAAAACTTCAGCAAGGCATCGGCTCCAGGGACATGGCTCGTT
GACTTCGTGCCGCAGATGAAGAACATGCCCTCCTGGATGCCCGGCGCGGGCTTTCTCAAGACGGCCAAGA
AATGGCGCAAGATCGTCTGGGATGCGTCCTGGGACCCATACAACTGGTGCAAGAATGGCCTTGAAACCGG
AGAGACGCTCATGCCAAACCTCTGCGGGAGCGCTATCCAGTCCGCCGCAGATGGAAAGCTCTCCAAGGAG
GACGAGGAGCAGCTCGTATGGGCCGCGTCCGCAATCATGGGCGGCGGCCTCGACACGAACATGTCCGCGG
CGTTGAGCTTCTTCCTCGCGATGGTGCTGCATCCCGCCGTGCAGAGGAAAGCGCAGGCCGAGATCGACGC
GGTGATCGGCTGCGAACGGCTCCCGTCCATCGCGGACCGCGACGCGTTGCCATACGTGCGCAGCATCATC
ACGGAGGTCCTGCGCTGGAAGCCGCCCGTCCCGCTCAGTATCCCGCACTCGCTCACGCAGGACGACGTGT
ACGAGGGCATCTTCCTGCCCAAGGGCGCCCTCATCATGCCCAACGTTTGGCACATGATGCACGACCCCAC
GTCCTACCCAGATCCCTCCGCCTTCCGCCCCGAGCGCTACGCGGGTGCGGACGGTGACGCAGCGCAGCGC
CGCGTGCACGAGCTTGTGTTCGGCTTCGGCCGGCGTGCGTGCCCCGGCGTGCACTTCGCCGAGGGCACGC
TCTTCGCGCTTGTCGCGACCGTCCTCGCGACTGTCGACGTCCTTCCTGCGCTCGACGCGCAGGGCAGGGA
AATCAGGCCCGACCCGAAGTACTCGTCTGGTACGATCACGTTCCCGGAGGCGTTCCCGGTGCGGTTCAGT
GTGCGTTCGGAGCAGGCGGAAACGCTCCTAGCGCAGGTTCCGGCGGGTCCTATGTGAACAAATCGCTCTT
AAATATATACCTAAAGAACATTAAAGCTATATTATAAGCAAAGATACGTAAATTTTGCTTATATTATTAT
ACACATATCATATTTCTATATTTTTAAGATTTGGTTATATAATGTACGTAATGCAAAGGAAATAAATTTT
ATACATTATTGAACAGCGTCCAAGTAACTACATTATGTGCACTAATAGTTTAGCGTCGTGAAGACTTTAT
TGTGTCGCGAAAAGTAAAAATTTTAAAAATTAGAGCACCTTGAACTTGCGAAAAAGGTTCTCATCAACTG
TTTAAAAGGAGGATATCAGGTCCTATTTCTGACAAACAATATACAAATTTAGTTTCAAAGATGAATCAGT
GCGCGAAGGACATAACTCATTCAATTCAATTCATCATTTTTTTTTTATTCTTTTTTTTGATTTCGGTTTC
TTTGAAATTTTTTTGATTCGGTAATCTCCGAACAGAAGGAAGAACGAAGGAAGGAGCACAGACTTAGATT
GGTATATATACGCATATGTAGTGTTGAAGAAACATGAAATTGCCCAGTATTCTTAACCCAACTGCACAGA
ACAAAAACCTGCAGGAAACGAAGATAAATCATGTCGAAAGCTACATATAAGGAACGTGCTGCTACTCATC
CTAGTCCTGTTGCTGCCAAGCTATTTAATATCATGCACGAAAAGCAAACAAACTTGTGTGCTTCATTGGA
TGTTCGTACCACCAAGGAATTACTGGAGTTAGTTGAAGCATTAGGTCCCAAAATTTGTTTACTAAAAACA
CATGTGGATATCTTGACTGATTTTTCCATGGAGGGCACAGTTAAGCCGCTAAAGGCATTATCCGCCAAGT
ACAATTTTTTACTCTTCGAAGACAGAAAATTTGCTGACATTGGTAATACAGTCAAATTGCAGTACTCTGC
GGGTGTATACAGAATAGCAGAATGGGCAGACATTACGAATGCACACGGTGTGGTGGGCCCAGGTATTGTT
AGCGGTTTGAAGCAGGCGGCAGAAGAAGTAACAAAGGAACCTAGAGGCCTTTTGATGTTAGCAGAATTGT
CATGCAAGGGCTCCCTATCTACTGGAGAATATACTAAGGGTACTGTTGACATTGCGAAGAGCGACAAAGA
TTTTGTTATCGGCTTTATTGCTCAAAGAGACATGGGTGGAAGAGATGAAGGTTACGATTGGTTGATTATG
ACACCCGGTGTGGGTTTAGATGACAAGGGAGACGCATTGGGTCAACAGTATAGAACCGTGGATGATGTGG
TCTCTACAGGATCTGACATTATTATTGTTGGAAGAGGACTATTTGCAAAGGGAAGGGATGCTAAGGTAGA
GGGTGAACGTTACAGAAAAGCAGGCTGGGAAGCATATTTGAGAAGATGCGGCCAGCAAAACTAAAAAACT
GTATTATAAGTAAATGCATGTATACTAAACTCACAAATTAGAGCTTCAATTTAATTATATCAGTTATTAC
CCTATGCGGTGTGAAATACCGCACAGATGCGTAAGGAGAAAATACCGCATCAGGATAGGAAAAAACCGAG
CTTCCTTTCATCCGGCGCGGCTGTGTTCTACATATCACTGAAGCTCCGGGTATTTTAAGTTATACAAGGG
AAAGATGCCGGCTAGACTAGCAAGTTTTAGGCTGCTTAACATTATGGATAGGCGGATAAAGGGCCCAAAC
AGGATTGTAAAGCTTAGACGCTTCTGGTTGGACAATGGTACGTTTGTGTATTAAGTAAGGCTTGGCTGGG
GATAGCAACATTGGGCAGAGTATAGAAGACCACAAAAAAAAGGTATATAAGGGCAGAGAAGTCTTTGTAA
TGTGTGTAACTTCTCTTCCATGTGTAATCAGTATTTCTACTTACTTCTTAAATATACAGAAGTAAGACAG
ATAACCAACAGCCTTTCCCAGATATACATATATATCTTTATTTCAGCTTAAACAATAATTATATTTGTTT
AACTCAAAAATAAAAAAAAAAAACCAAACTCACGCAACTAATTATTCCATAATAAAATAACAACATGCGT
ATCATTGTTACAGGTGCATCTGGACTCCTTGGCTCCCAGATATATGCTGCATTCAAGAATACGGAACATA
CGGTTCTGGGCCTTGCGCACTCACGCGCGACAGGAGAGCTGCAGAAGCTAGATCTCTTGGATAGCAAGGA
GGTCGAGAAGGTCTTCGCAGATTTCAACCCGGAATGGGTGATACACTGTGCGGCGGAGCGCAGGCCAGAT
GTAGCGGAGAAGAACCCCGACGGGACGCGGAAACTTAACGTCGAAATCCCCCTTCACCTTGCACAATTGT
CCAAGTCCCTCAAGTATACGCTAATCTACATCTCTACCGACTATGTGTTCGATGGAACCTCACCACCCTA
CACCCCTGGTGCACTCACGAACCCTGTCAACCTCTACGGCCAGACGAAGCGCGACGGTGAGCTCGCTGTC
CTCGGCGTATCTGACGCGCGTGCGGTCGTCCTGCGTGTGCCTGTGCTCTACGGGCCTACGCCCAACAATA
CTGACTCGGCGGTGAACATCCTTCTGGACATCGTCGCGGACCAGTCGGGCAAGACATACAAGATGGACCA
CTACGCAACGCGCTTCCCGACGGGCGTCGTCGACATCGCGGATTTCCTCGTGAGGCTGGCTACACTCCCG
CCGTCCCGACAGATCCCACCGATCCTGCACTACTCTGCGAGTGAGCCGTTCACCAAGTACGAGATGTGCC
TCATCTTCGCGCGTATCCTTGGTGTGCCGCATTCGCACATCATTCCCGACGCAGAGGCTCCCAAGGGTGA
TGCAGCAACGTCGCGCCCTCGCGATTGTCAGCTGTATACCCGCGAAACGGAAGACCTGATGGAGGGATAC
GGCGGTCTCGGCTGGACGCCATTCGAGGAGTGGTGGGTCGACTATCTAAACAAGAGGCAGTGAAGTGCTT
TTAACTAAGAATTATTAGTCTTTTCTGCTTATTTTTTCATCATAGTTTAGAACACTTTATATTAACGAAT
AGTTTATGAATCTATTTAGGTTTAAAAATTGATACAGTTTTATAAGTTACTTTTTCAAAGACTCGTGCTG
TCTATTGCATAATGCACTGGAAGGGGAAAAAAAAGGTGCACACGCGTGGCTTTTTCTTGAATTTGCAGTT
TGAAAAATAACTACATGGATGATAAGAAAACATGGAGTACAGTCACTTTGAGAACCTTCAATCAGCTGGT
AACGTCTTCGTTAATTGGATACTCAAAAAAGATGGATAGCATGAATCACAAGATGGAAGGAAATGCGGGC
CACGACCACAGTGATATGCATATGGGAGATGGAGATGATACCTCCATTGGGCCGATGAAGTTAGTCGACG
GATAGAAGCGGTTGTCCCCTTTCCCGGCGAGCCGGCAGTCGGGCCGAGGTTCGGATAAATTTTGTATTGT
GTTTTGATTCTGTCATGAGTATTACTTATGTTCTCTTTAGGTAACCCCAGGTTAATCAATCACAGTTTCA
TACCGGCTAGTATTCAAATTATGACTTTTCTTCTGCAGTGTCAGCCTTACGACGATTATCTATGAGCTTT
GAATATAGTTTGCCGTGATTCGTATCTTTAATTGGATAATAAAATGCGAAGGATCGATGACCCTTATTAT
TATTTTTCTACACTGGCTACCGATTTAACTCATCTTCTTGAAAGTATATAAGTAACAGTAAAATATACCG
TACTTCTGCTAATGTTATTTGTCCCTTATTTTTCTTTTCTTGTCTTATGCTATAGTACCTAAGAATAACG
ACTATTGTTTTGAACTAAACAAAGTAGTAAAAGCACATAAAAGAATTAAGAAAATGCTCCCCTCGCTGAG
AAACTACCTTCGGTTTATTGATCTCGAGAACGAATTCGCGGATCATGGGTTTTTGCCAAAGCCTGGAGCC
GGCTTCAAGCTTGTGCAAGGAATCCGAGAGAGCTGGACTGACTTCACCGCTCTCGGACCCGGTTACGGTA
CATGGAACGTGATACGCTCCGAGATGGACGACATGATGCTGCGGCATGCATCCAAGCAAGGCGTCAAGGT
CTTCGAAGAAACCCGTGTCGAGACCCTCGACTTCGCAGGGGACCGCGCGTCTTCGCGCCCGCTCGCTGCG
CACTGGTCGAACAAGCACGGCGCAGCGGGGCGCATCACGTTCGACTGGCTCGTCGATGCCTCGGGGCGGA
GCGGGATCATGTGCACAAAGTACCTCAAGAACCGCACGATGCGCGAGAGTCTGCGCAATGTCGCGGTGTG
GGGCTACTGGAAGGGCGTGACGCGCTACGGCGAGGGCACGAAGCGCGCATGCTCGGGCTGGTTCGAGGCC
CTGACAGATGAACAAGGGTGGTCTTGGACCATTCCGTTGAATGACGGGACAACCTCGATTGGCGTGGTGA
TGCATGAATCTGCGTCGAAAGCGAAGAAGGCCCAGGCCAAGGCCGACGGCCAGAAACCGACCCTTACGGA
GCACTATCTCGACCAGCTGCAGTACCTCCCCGGCGTGCGCGAGCTCATCGGCGACGGAGGCGAATTTATC
CCCGGGAGCACGAAGAGCGCCGCAGACTACAGCTACTCGGCTTCCGCGTATTCTGGCGACCATTTTCGCG
TCATCGGAGACGCAGCCAACTTTGTGGACCCGTTCTTCTCCTCCGGAGTTCACATTGCGATGACCGGCGG
GTTATCTGCAGCGATAACAATCTGCGCATCCATCAGGGGTGACGCCGATGAGAATATTGCACAAAGGTGG
CACGATGCCAAGGTTGGAATTGCGCATACCAGATTCCTGTTCGTCGTACTCGGCGCGTACCAGCAAATGC
ACTTGCAGTCTGCCCCTGTCCTGAGCGATATCAATGCAGAAAACTTTGACGATGCATTTGAGATGTTCCG
CCCCATCTACGGCCTCGCAGACAGCCAGACAAGGCTCACAGATGCAAAGGTGCAGCACATGATGGATGTC
TGCCAAAGCTTCTTCGACCCATATGTCAGCGAGGAGCATGTCCTCGGTGTACGTGCACGCTATGGACCTG
CATCTGCCACGCTTGCCGGCCCCGTGCTGGGTTCGGAGCAGATCGAGCAGATGGTCGGTGGTGACACCCC
AGAGCGTGAGATGGACACGCGCGTGCTGCGCAAGTTTGATGCATTGAAAGTGTTCAGTGACGATGTCGAG
GCGACATATATGGAGCGAACTGTCATTTAACTCCTTAAGTTACTTTAATGATTTAGTTTTTATTATTAAT
AATTCATGCTCATGACATCTCATATACACGTTTATAAAACTTAAATAGATTGAAAATGTATTAAAGATTC
CTCAGGGATTCGATTTTTTTGGAAGTTTTTGTTTTTTTTTCCTTGAGATGCTGTAGTATTTGGGAACAAT
TATACAATCGAAAGATATATGCTTACATTCGACCGTTTTAGCCGTGATCATTATCCTATAGTAACATAAC
CTGAAGCATAACTGACACTACTATCATCAATACTTGTCACATGAGAACTCTGTGAATAATTAGGCCACTG
AAATTTGATGCCTGAAGGACCGGCATCACGGATTTTCGATAAAGCACTTAGTATCACACTAATTGGCTTT
TCGCTAGTCTTATCTAAAAATTGCCTTTATAGTCCGTCTCTCCAGTCACGGCCTGTGTAACTGATTAATC
CTGCCTTTCTAATCACCATTCTACTGTTTAATTAAGGGATTTTGTCTTCATCAACGGCTTCCGCCCAAAA
AAAAGTATGACGTTTTGCCCGCAGGCGTGAAGCTGCCCATCTTCACGGGCCTGACCTCCTCTGCCGGAAC
ACCGGCCATCTCCAACTCATAAATTGGAGAAATAAGAGAATTTCAGATTTTCAGAGGATGAAAAAAAAAA
GGTAGAGAGCATAAAAATGGGGTTCACTTTTTGGCAAAGTTACAGTATGCTTATTACATATAAATAGAGT
GCCGATAATGGCTTTTTTTCATCTTCGAAATACGCTTGCTACTGCTCTTCCAGCGTTTTTATTACTTCTT
TCTTGTTTCTCCTTAGTATATAAAATATCAAGCTACAACAAGCATACAATCAACTGTCAACTGTCAATTA
TATTATAATACACTATGTCTGCGACTGCAGGCATCTCACAGGTCGCTCTGGGAGGCTCAGTGCCCCCACT
CACTGCTCATGCTATCTCTGTATCTCTGCCGACATGGAATGACAACGTTGGGTATGAGAAGGGCGAGAAG
AGGGTCGTGGATGCGATGGTCACTGGCTACCCGCGTTTCTTCATCCATCGCAGTATTCAAAAGCTAGCTC
GTATCTGCGAGCAGAAGTTTGGCGCGAACGGTGAACGATGCCTGCTGTGTCCGACTCGCAAAGTTGCAGA
GGCGTGCCGCTCCTACATGATCGATAGATCTGCGAAGGCTGGCTCACAGGTCACTGTGCGCCTCGTTCAA
TTCTTCATAAGCCCCGAGGGCGAGAAAGATTGCACCAACCGTAGCATCGAACTCCATATTGCCCTGTTCC
CGGGCGAGTCCTTCCCGTTTGCCAAAGAATTTTGGCAGCACACAGGTTTGTGCATCTCGAGCCGTCGTGC
TGAGCGCTGCTTGTCTATGTTGCCGGAGGAGAGTCCCGTCTCGGGATCTCCGACGTCCCCATCTCTCGCT
CGCCCGCCCACCAAGCCTGGAAATAGACACTACTCTAACAAGAGTCTCAGCTGGACTCCCTCGACATCAC
CTCCATTGTCACAGCCGCCAGGCTCCACTTCCAGATCCCCCGCAGCGCCTGGAGAGAACCTCAGTTTCGA
TCAGACCACTTACGTCGAGGAACGCTACGGTCGCAACTTACCCCTCGAGTCCGCTGCGTTCACAAAACGT
GCACTCCGCCGCCGCATAGCAGGGGTGCTCGTCCGAGACACCCCTAGTGAGTGGTCTACTGCAGGAGCGC
AAGAGGCAGAAGTTGGTCCAAGCACGAGAGGCGTGGAAAGTGTCACAGAAGACGATGTCTTCCTCTACCC
GACCGGTATGTCGGCGATCTGGAGTGCTCATCAGCTGGCCCTTGGTACACGTCCAACTGCAAAGAGTATC
TGCTTTGGATTCCCATATACTGATACTCTCAAGATTCTAGAGAAGTGGGGACCTGGCTGTCACTTCTTGG
GCTATGGCCTCGATTCGGACATAGACGAACTGGAGGAGATCCTCAGGCGAGAATCTGCAGATACGACTCA
TCCGCCTGCATTGGCGCTCTTCACTGAGTTCCCTTCCAACCCGTTGCTGCGCTCGGCGGATCTGCCACGT
CTCCGCGCCCTGGCAGACAAATATGACTTCCTCATCGTCGTTGACGAGACGATTGGCAACTTTGTCAACG
TCGAAGTGCTGCCGTACGCAGACGTTGTTGTCAGCAGCCTGAGCAAAATCTTCAGCGGCGACGCCAATGC
TATGGGTGGCAGCCTGGTGCTCAACCCACAAGGCCGCCACTACGCAGCGCTCAAAGCTCACATGGCGCAG
ACGTACGAAGACGTGTACTTTGACGAGGACGCGATCTACATGGAACGCAACTCGCGCGATTTCCAGCAGC
GCATCGAGGTCGTCGACGGCAATACGCTAGCCGTCTGCACCCTCCTGCGCGAGCGCTCCATCGTCGGGGG
CTCCACCGACGCGCACACCGTCGTCAAGGACGTGTTCTACCCACGGTGGCAGACCGCCGAGCATTACGAG
AAGTGCCGCCGGCCGGACGGGGGCTATGGCGGACTATTCTCGATCACGTTCACGACCACCGCAGCGTCTC
GCGCGTTCTTCGACGCACTCCGCTGCCACAAGGGCCCGAGCCTCGGGACGAACTTTACGCTGGCGTGCCC
GTACACGATTCTGGCGCACTTCCTGGAGCTGGACTGGGCGGCGCAGTATGGCGTCGAGGAGGGCCTTGTA
CGTGTCAGCGTCGGCATGGAGGAGAGACAAGAACTGTTGAAGATCTTCGAGGATGCGCTGCTCGCGGCAG
AGGCGACAGTGGAAAGCCAGTGAGCGAATTTCTTATGATTTATGATTTTTATTATTAAATAAGTTATAAA
AAAAATAAGTGTATACAAATTTTAAAGTGACTCTTAGGTTTTAAAACGAAAATTCTTATTCTTGAGTAAC
TCTTTCCTGTAGGTCAGGTTGCTTTCTCAGGTATAGCATGAGGTCGCTCTTATTGACCACACCTCTACCG
GCATGCCTCTCAAATCTTTTAGCGCCAAGGACTCCAACTAATTGTATCTTGAATTTGCCTTTACGATCCG
TTTGTCCAGTCACGGCATGTATATCTTATTAATCCTGCCTTTCTAATCACGTATTCTAATGTTCAATTAA
GGGATTTTATCTTCATCAACGGCTCCCACGCAAAAAATGACGTTTTGCACACAGACACGAAATACACCTT
CCACCGGAACAACGGCCATCTCCAACTTATAAGTTGGGGAAATAAGACAATTTCAGACTTCAGAGAATGA
AAAAAAAAAAAGGTACATCACAGATGGGGTTCAGGTTTGCTACAATTGCAGGGAGCCTGTCACATATAAA
TAGACCTCCAGTGATGATATCTTTCAGTCTTCAAACGTCTCTTGTCACAGTTCTGGTCGTTCTATATCAC
ATCTCTCTTGGTTCTACTTATTGTCTATAATATCAAGCTACAGCAAGCATACAATCAACTATCTACCATA
CCATAATACACAATGAAGGCTGTGGTAACAAACGGAAACGGGGCATTTGGGCTGAAGTCAGTCAAGGTTC
CGACACCTGGGCGGGGTGAGGTTCTGGTGAAGGTCATCGCCGCATCTCAAAATCCAACCGACTGGAAAAC
GGCTATGCTTCATCTCAAGCCTGGAAACATCTTGGGCTGTGACTTTGCGGGTGTCATAGCAGATATCGGC
CCAGATGTCGACGCCTCCTTAATGATAACGCGCGGCAAGCGCGTCGCAGGAGCCGTTCATGGAGGCGTCA
GCCCAAACGGCGCCTTTGCCGAATACGTGACAGTACTGGCGGACATGGTCATCGCGATCCCAGACAAGCT
TTCATTCGAGGACGCTTCGCAACTCGGCATCGCTTGCTACACGACATGCCAGTGTCTCTACCAGGAACTA
CATCTACCGACGCCTCTGGAACCCCTAGAAGTGCCGATGGACGTTCTCATCTGGTCCGGCACGTCGAGCA
CAGGTCAATATGCAGTACAGTTTGCCAAGCTCGCAGGGTTGCGAGTCCTCAGCACGGCATCTCCGAAGAA
TTTTGAACTTGTAAAAGATCTAGGTGCGGACGAAGTCTTCGACTACGCAGACTCGAAGACAGCACGAAAG
ATCTTCGCGGCGACGAGTGGCACTCTGAAACACGCTGTAGATTGTATCAGCGAGGGCATGACCCCGAACC
AGGTCAGTATGTCGCTGAGCAAGGAAGGGGGAACGATTGCCACGCTTTTGCCGTACGAAAGCCGTAAGAA
GGGTGTAGAGACACGATTTGTTCTTGCGTACAAATTCTTTGGCAAGGACATCGAGTTCCCTTTCGTCTTC
CCGGCGGATCAAGAGCATAGGAAGAATGCTCCTGTGTATTGTAGACTCATACAGGAAGTCATCACGTGCT
TTGGGCTGAAGGCTACGCCGGTGCGCATCTTCCCTTACGGCTTGGCGAGCGTCTCAGATGGATTTGAGTA
TATGAGATCCGGGAAGCTTTCTGCGGAGAAGATCACATACAGAATTTCGGATACCCCAGGTCTAGATAAG
TGGGATGTGGCCCCGACTGGGAGTGTCAGAGGTTCCTCGTGAACAGGCCCCTTTTCCTTTGTCGATATCA
TGTAATTAGTTATGTCACGCTTACATTCACGCCCTCCTCCCACATCCGCTCTAACCGAAAAGGAAGGAGT
TAGACAACCTGAAGTCTAGGTCCCTATTTATTTTTTTTAATAGTTATGTTAGTATTAAGAACGTTATTTA
TATTTCAAATTTTTCTTTTTTTTCTGTACAAACGCGTGTACGCATGTAACATTATACTGAAAACCTTGCT
TGAGAAGGTTTTGGGACGCTCGAAGGCTTTAATTTGCATTTATTGAAAAGTAAATATCTCGTAACCCGGA
TGCTTTGGGCGGTCGGGTTTTGCTACTCGTCATCCGATGAGAAAAACTGTTCCCTTTTGCCCCAGGTTTC
CATTCATCCGAGCGATCACTTATCTGACTTCGTCACTTTTTCATTTCATCCGAAACAATCAAAACTGAAG
CCAATCACCACAAAATTAACACTCAACGTCATCTTTCACTACCCTTTACAGAAGAAAATATCCATAGTCC
GGACTAGCATCCCAGTATGTGACTCAATATTGGTGCAAAAGAGAAAAGCATAAGTCAGTCCAAAGTCCGC
CCTTAACCAGGCACATCGGAATTCACAAAACGTTTCTTTATTATATAAAGGAGCTGCTTCACTGGCAAAA
TTCTTATTATTTGTCTTGGCTTGCTAATTTCATCTTATCCTTTTTTTCTTTTCACACCCAAATACCTAAC
AATTGAGAGAAAACTCTTAGCATAACATAACAAAAAGTCAACGAAAAATGCGGGTCTGGTACATCATGCA
TTACGTCTACTCATTGCCACCCAGCGCGGTCCACATCAGCAACAATCTATATACAGTGGGGAAATTAGAC
CGTCCGTCAGTCTCGCTGGGACTTGATTACTTTCCAACCCGAACCTTTCCAACCCTTCGCCGTCGGAGAT
GGAGCGGAATAAAGCCTGGCTGCGGGGCGCTGCGGGACATAAAGGAGGACATGGAGATATCTCTGATCAA
GCCGAACTTGGTACTTCGGAAGACACGGCACGACATCGCGTTGGTAAGCATGGCGTTGGGTACGGTGAAC
ATCGTGCGGTATGTGACGGGAACGCCGGTCGCATACACCATTGCGACGGACAAAGCTATCCGACTCACAC
AAAGTCGAGTTGTCAACCCTGCAAAAGCGTACGAGAGAACGCAGGAAGATACTCCCCCGTCCACTCGGGA
ATTCATCAGGAGACGTATTGAGATTCTCGTGTACCTGCGTCATGCTGGATTAGCAGAAACTGAAATGAAG
CCTCTCGCGGGGCTGCTGCACCCATGCTATGTTCAAGAGGCTCAGAGGATCATTCGATGTGATGGCTTCG
GCAAGTCCCCATGGATTACGCAGCACAAACTTGGATGCGTTTCGTCTGAGGACAAAGTTGAACGAGGAAA
CCCACTGAGAACCCCGCTGTTTACCTCTGCGACTGATCGACTGCGAAAGTGTACATCCACGACATGTGAA
ATGCACAAGGGCCCAGACTCTTTTAAGACGCTTCGGGTCGGCTCACGGTCCCAGTGGGCAAGCGCAATAC
ATCGTCAGGCCGACGTTGTGCGAGTATGGGTGGACAGCATCGATTCTGCACTCGCTGCGACGGAGAACCT
GCCAGTGGAGGCGCAGGAACTGAATGATGTTCTTGCACTCAATGAGGACGAGAGTATCGGGTGCCAGGTG
GAGACTCGGAGAGGATGAGGAGATTGATAAGACTTTTCTAGTTGCATATCTTTTATATTTAAATCTTATC
TATTAGTTAATTTTTTGTAATTTATCCTTATATATAGTCTGGTTATTCTAAAATATCATTTCAGTATCTA
AAAATTCCCCTCTTTTTTCAGTTATATCTTAACAGGCGACAGTCCAAATGTTGATTTATCCCAGTCCGAT
TCATCAGGGTTGTGAAGCATTTTGTCAATGGTCGAAATCACATCAGTAATAGTGCCTCTTACTTGCCTCA
TAGAATTTCTTTCTCTTAACGTCACCGTTTGGTCTTTTATAGTTTCGAAATCTATGGTGATACCAAATGG
TGTTCCCAATTCATCGTTACGGGCGTATTTTTTACCAATTGAAGTATTGGAATCGTCAATTTTAAAGTAT
ATCTCTCTTTTACGTAAAGCCTGCGAGATCCTCTTAAGTATAGCGGGGAAGCCATCGTTATTCGATATTG
TCGTAACAAATACTTTGATCGGCGCTATGCGGCCGCCACCGCGGTGGAGCTCCAGCTTTTGTTCCCTTTA
GTGAGGGTTAATTGCGCGCTTGGCGAGACTCAAACAAGATATATTTTGCCCGCCTTACAGACGAAACTAG
TTGGAGGTTATGGAGCATACTATCACGTGGGCGGCCACTGGTGAGTTACTACACCCCAGGGGCAACGTTG
ATGCTCCTAAAAAACTCTGGCTGGACGCAAGCCGTAACACCCGTGTCACTTCATAATCGTTTGCAATTCA
GGGCTTGATCTACACATTACCCTGTTATCCCTATTAATTAATACGGTTATCCACAGAATCAGGGGATAAC
GCAGGAAAGAACATGTGAGCAAAAGGCCAGCAAAAGGCCAGGAACCGTAAAAAGGCCGCGTTGCTGGCGT
TTTTCCATAGGCTCCGCCCCCCTGACGAGCATCACAAAAATCGACGCTCAAGTCAGAGGTGGCGAAACCC
GACAGGACTATAAAGATACCAGGCGTTTCCCCCTGGAAGCTCCCTCGTGCGCTCTCCTGTTCCGACCCTG
CCGCTTACCGGATACCTGTCCGCCTTTCTCCCTTCGGGAAGCGTGGCGCTTTCTCATAGCTCACGCTGTA
GGTATCTCAGTTCGGTGTAGGTCGTTCGCTCCAAGCTGGGCTGTGTGCACGAACCCCCCGTTCAGCCCGA
CCGCTGCGCCTTATCCGGTAACTATCGTCTTGAGTCCAACCCGGTAAGACACGACTTATCGCCACTGGCA
GCAGCCACTGGTAACAGGATTAGCAGAGCGAGGTATGTAGGCGGTGCTACAGAGTTCTTGAAGTGGTGGC
CTAACTACGGCTACACTAGAAGGACAGTATTTGGTATCTGCGCTCTGCTGAAGCCAGTTACCTTCGGAAA
AAGAGTTGGTAGCTCTTGATCCGGCAAACAAACCACCGCTGGTAGCGGTGGTTTTTTTGTTTGCAAGCAG
CAGATTACGCGCAGAAAAAAAGGATCTCAAGAAGATCCTTTGATCTTTTCTACGGGGTCTGACGCTCAGT
GGAACGAAAACTCACGTTAAGGGATTTTGGTCATGAGATTATCAAAAAGGATCTTCACCTAGATCCTTTT
AAATTAAAAATGAAGTTTTAAATCAATCTAAAGTATATATGAGTAAACTTGGTCTGACAGTTACCAATGC
TTAATCAGTGAGGCACCTATCTCAGCGATCTGTCTATTTCGTTCATCCATAGTTGCCTGACTCCCCGTCG
TGTAGATAACTACGATACGGGAGGGCTTACCATCTGGCCCCAGTGCTGCAATGATACCGCGAGACCCACG
CTCACCGGCTCCAGATTTATCAGCAATAAACCAGCCAGCCGGAAGGGCCGAGCGCAGAAGTGGTCCTGCA
ACTTTATCCGCCTCCATCCAGTCTATTAATTGTTGCCGGGAAGCTAGAGTAAGTAGTTCGCCAGTTAATA
GTTTGCGCAACGTTGTTGCCATTGCTACAGGCATCGTGGTGTCACGCTCGTCGTTTGGTATGGCTTCATT
CAGCTCCGGTTCCCAACGATCAAGGCGAGTTACATGATCCCCCATGTTGTGCAAAAAAGCGGTTAGCTCC
TTCGGTCCTCCGATCGTTGTCAGAAGTAAGTTGGCCGCAGTGTTATCACTCATGGTTATGGCAGCACTGC
ATAATTCTCTTACTGTCATGCCATCCGTAAGATGCTTTTCTGTGACTGGTGAGTACTCAACCAAGTCATT
CTGAGAATAGTGTATGCGGCGACCGAGTTGCTCTTGCCCGGCGTCAATACGGGATAATACCGCGCCACAT
AGCAGAACTTTAAAAGTGCTCATCATTGGAAAACGTTCTTCGGGGCGAAAACTCTCAAGGATCTTACCGC
TGTTGAGATCCAGTTCGATGTAACCCACTCGTGCACCCAACTGATCTTCAGCATCTTTTACTTTCACCAG
CGTTTCTGGGTGAGCAAAAACAGGAAGGCAAAATGCCGCAAAAAAGGGAATAAGGGCGACACGGAAATGT
TGAATACTCATACTCTTCCTTTTTCAATATTATTGAAGCATTTATCAGGGTTATTGTCTCATGAGCGGAT
ACATATTTGAATGTATTTAGAAAAATAAACAAATAGGGGTTCCGCGCACATTTCCCCGAAAAGTGCCACC
TGAACGAAGCATCTGTGCTTCATTTTGTAGAACAAAAATGCAACGCGAGAGCGCTAATTTTTCAAACAAA
GAATCTGAGCTGCATTTTTACAGAACAGAAATGCAACGCGAAAGCGCTATTTTACCAACGAAGAATCTGT
GCTTCATTTTTGTAAAACAAAAATGCAACGCGAGAGCGCTAATTTTTCAAACAAAGAATCTGAGCTGCAT
TTTTACAGAACAGAAATGCAACGCGAGAGCGCTATTTTACCAACAAAGAATCTATACTTCTTTTTTGTTC
TACAAAAATGCATCCCGAGAGCGCTATTTTTCTAACAAAGCATCTTAGATTACTTTTTTTCTCCTTTGTG
CGCTCTATAATGCAGTCTCTTGATAACTTTTTGCACTGTAGGTCCGTTAAGGTTAGAAGAAGGCTACTTT
GGTGTCTATTTTCTCTTCCATAAAAAAAGCCTGACTCCACTTCCCGCGTTTACTGATTACTAGCGAAGCT
GCGGGTGCATTTTTTCAAGATAAAGGCATCCCCGATTATATTCTATACCGATGTGGATTGCGCATACTTT
GTGAACAGAAAGTGATAGCGTTGATGATTCTTCATTGGTCAGAAAATTATGAACGGTTTCTTCTATTTTG
TCTCTATATACTACGTATAGGAAATGTTTACATTTTCGTATTGTTTTCGATTCACTCTATGAATAGTTCT
TACTACAATTTTTTTGTCTAAAGAGTAATACTAGAGATAAACATAAAAAATGTAGAGGTCGAGTTTAGAT
GCAAGTTCAAGGAGCGAAAGGTGGATGGGTAGGTTATATAGGGATATAGCACAGAGATATATAGCAAAGA
GATACTTTTGAGCAATGTTTGTGGAAGCGGTATTCGCAATATTTTAGTAGCTCGTTACAGTCCGGTGCGT
TTTTGGTTTTTTGAAAGTGCGTCTTCAGAGCGCTTTTGGTTTTCAAAAGCGCTCTGAAGTTCCTATACTT
TCTAGAGAATAGGAACTTCGGAATAGGAACTTCAAAGCGTTTCCGAAAACGAGCGCTTCCGAAAATGCAA
CGCGAGCTGCGCACATACAGCTCACTGTTCACGTCGCACCTATATCTGCGTGTTGCCTGTATATATATAT
ACATGAGAAGAACGGCATAGTGCGTGTTTATGCTTAAATGCGTACTTATATGCGTCTATTTATGTAGGAT
GAAAGGTAGTCTAGTACCTCCTGTGATATTATCCCATTCCATGCGGGGTATCGTATGCTTCCTTCAGCAC
TACCCTTTAGCTGTTCTATATGCTGCCACTCCTCAATTGGATTAGTCTCATCCTTCAATGCTATCATTTC
CTTTGATATTGGATCATACTAAGAAACCATTATTATCATGACATTAACCTATAAAAATAGGCGTATCACG
AGGCCCTTTCGTCTCGCGCGTTTCGGTGATGACGGTGAAAACCTCGGCGCGCCATTACCCTGTTATCCCT
AATATACAACGCAAAGAAGCTGGAAAATTGGCGAGGGAATCCTGTTTCTGTCTATCCAAGAATGGGCATG
AGGTGGCAACCGTCGTGCTAGCGTACAGGGTGCACTTTGTAACCATTTGGGACACCGGACACTCGCTGTT
TTCGAAATTACCCTTTAAGCGCGGGTATTGAACCAGGCTTATGCCCAAGATCGTAGCAAGCATTTAAATG
ACGGTATCGATAAGCTTGATATCGAATTCCTGCAGCCCGGGGGATCCACTAGTTCTAGAGTTAATTAA
