Features (pLannotate 1.2.2; 20 found; start..end, strand, type, name):
   1802..2101    +  terminator     ADH2 terminator: transcription terminator for the S. cerevisiae alcohol dehydrogenase 2 (ADH2) gene
   2804..4309    +  CDS            CYP105: CY105_POSPM - Experimental evidence at protein level: Swiss-Prot protein existence level 1. Cytochrome P450 monooxygenase that is able to use anthracene, carbazole, pyrene, phenanthrene and trans-stilbene as substrates for oxidation (PubMed:21938516). These multifunctional properties against a series of polycyclic aromatic hydrocarbons (PAHs) suggest that CYP105 would play important roles, at least in part, in fungal metabolic systems involved in xenobiotic detoxification (Probable). From Postia placenta (strain ATCC 44394 / Madison 698-R) (Brown rot fungus) (Poria monticola).
   4718..4933    +  promoter       URA3 promoter: S. cerevisiae URA3
   4934..5737    +  CDS            URA3: orotidine-5'-phosphate decarboxylase, required for uracil biosynthesis; S. cerevisiae URA3; yeast auxotrophic marker, counterselectable with 5-fluoroorotic acid (5-FOA)
   5816..5867    +  misc_feature   bom (fragment): basis of mobility region from pBR322
   7508..7675    +  CDS            CTR2 (fragment): CTR2_YEAST - Experimental evidence at protein level: Swiss-Prot protein existence level 1. Provides bioavailable copper via mobilization of vacuolar copper stores and export to the cytoplasm. From Saccharomyces cerevisiae (strain ATCC 204508 / S288c) (Baker's yeast).
   8177..9517    +  CDS            armH5 (fragment): ARMH5_ARMME - Experimental evidence at protein level: Swiss-Prot protein existence level 1. Flavin-dependent halogenase involved in the biosynthesis of melleolides, a range of antifungal and phytotoxic polyketide derivatives composed of an orsellinic acid (OA) moiety esterified to various sesquiterpene alcohols. The halogenase catalyzes the transfer of a single chlorine atom to the melleolide backbone, resulting in a 6'-chloromelleolide product. The enzyme acts on free substrate and does not depend on carrier-protein-dependent acceptor molecules. From Armillaria mellea (Shoestring root rot fun
   9787..9969    -  CDS            MHO1 (fragment): MHO1_YEAST - Experimental evidence at protein level: Swiss-Prot protein existence level 1. Plays a role in haploid invasive growth under conditions of nutrient insufficiency, suggesting that the function of the MEMO1 family in cell motility/invasion is conserved across species. From Saccharomyces cerevisiae (strain ATCC 204508 / S288c) (Baker's yeast).
  12347..12534   +  terminator     ADH1 terminator: S. cerevisiae ADH1; transcription terminator for the S. cerevisiae alcohol dehydrogenase 1 (ADH1) gene
  14141..14390   +  terminator     CYC1 terminator: S. cerevisiae CYC1; transcription terminator for CYC1
  15988..16344   -  CDS            GRS2 (fragment): SYG2_YEAST - Experimental evidence at protein level: Swiss-Prot protein existence level 1. Catalyzes the ATP-dependent ligation of glycine to the 3'-end of its cognate tRNA, via the formation of an aminoacyl-adenylate intermediate (Gly-AMP) (PubMed:23816885). Also produces diadenosine tetraphosphate (Ap4A), a universal pleiotropic signaling molecule needed for cell regulation pathways, by direct condensation of 2 ATPs. Thereby, may play a special role in Ap4A homeostasis (By similarity). From Saccharomyces cerevisiae (strain ATCC 204508 / S288c) (Baker's yeast).
  16342..16365   -  misc_feature   MCS (fragment): pBluescript multiple cloning site
  16378..16396   -  promoter       T3 promoter: promoter for bacteriophage T3 RNA polymerase
  16735..17323   -  rep_origin     ori: high-copy-number ColE1/pMB1/pBR322/pUC origin of replication
  17494..18354   -  CDS            AmpR: β-lactamase; bla; confers resistance to ampicillin, carbenicillin, and related antibiotics
  18355..18459   -  promoter       AmpR promoter: bla
  18486..19828   -  rep_origin     2μ ori: yeast 2μ plasmid origin of replication
  19896..19921   +  CDS            rop (fragment): Rop protein, which maintains plasmids at low copy number; rop
  19922..19951   +  CDS            rop (fragment): Rop protein, which maintains plasmids at low copy number; rop
  20186..20245   -  misc_feature   MCS (fragment): pBluescript multiple cloning site
>Addgene plasmid #115543 | pCHSU74.2-2.2 | addgene full sequence | sequence record 224079 | Addgene NGS Result
AGGCAGAGGAGAGCATAGAAATGGGGTTCACTTTTTGGTAAAGCTATAGCATGCCTATCACATATAAATA
GAGTGCCAGTAGCGACTTTTTTCACACTCGAAATACTCTTACTACTGCTCTCTTGTTGTTTTTATCACTT
CTTGTTTCTTCTTGGTAAATAGAATATCAAGCTACAAAAAGCATACAATCAACTATCAACTATTAACTAT
ATCGTAATACACAATGGCGACAGTGCATCTTCACGATGAGTTGACGCAATCTACGGAACGGGTCACGGTC
CAGACGCGCTTTGGCACGATCAGAGGCGGGCGTGCTGCGAATGGCGCCGCGGTCTTCTTGGAGGTTCCGT
ACGCTCTCCCCCCGGGGAGGTTTTTGGACCCGGTCCCATTGCCCGCGGACTATCAGTATGAGGAGAAGGA
TTACATCTACGAAAGCAGCTACGCGGCTCAACCGATTAATGACGGTCAGGCAGCTAGTGTGCCATTCGAG
GACAAAGTCGGACGAGGCGAACCCACTGAGAACCCTCTGTTCGTCAACATAGTATCCCCGCCGTCGTTTC
CCTCTGCGACTGGCTTGCCTGTGAAAGTGTACATCCACGGCGGCTTCTTGCAGTTTGGGTCGCCTCACGG
TCTAAGTGGGCAAGCGCAATACATTGCGGCCGAGCGATCGGAAATATGGGTCAACGTCGGATACCGCCTT
TCCGCGTTTGGCTTCCTGGCATGCGACGAGCCACGCGTCGAAGGAAACTTTGGTTTCAAGGACCAGTGGT
TGGCGCTGCTATGGGTCCGTGACAACATCGAGGCATTCGGAGGCAATCCAGACAACATCCAAATCAGTGG
TCTTTCCGCGGGTGCCCATTCTGTACATCAGCTTCTGCATTACGCTTCGAGGCTGCCAGAGGGCAAAACG
GCGCCCTTCAATTCTGCAGTTCTGCAGTCGAACTCCATTGTAATAGCCCCGAAAACCCCCGCCGAGCTGC
GCCCGCAATTCCGCGCGTTCTGCACCGCGCTCTCCCTCAACCCGGACGGCCCCGACGCCTTAACCGTCCT
GCGCGACCCGGAGCTGGTCCCCTGGAAGGCCATCACGCACGCGATCGAAACCGACGCGCTCGGGACCCAG
TTTGGCACCTTCCGCGGCAGCCTCGACGGCTCCTGGCTTTCCTCTGATCCGGAATCAATGGCCTGGCAGC
GCTCCGGCGCGTTCGCCCGCGCGTTGCGAAAGCGTGGTGTGCGGAGCATCGCGGTGGGCGACCTCACGGA
GGAATGGTACCTGTACTCGATCGCGCACCCCGTGCGGCGCATGCGTGATATTGAGCTGAACATGGAGCGG
TATTACCAGGAGGAGGTCGTCCACGCCATGATGGCGCTGTACAGGCGCGTCCCCGACGGCGCGCCTCCCG
AGGATTTTGCGCGCCTGTTTGGGGAGATGCTGAGCGAAGGCCAGGTGCATTTGCCTGTGCGGTTGCTCGC
GAGGGACCTCACGACGGCTGGGTTCCCGGTGGTGCGGTACCAGATTCGATGGACGCCCGAGCAGCTGAGG
CCTCTCGGATATGTCACGCATGGAAGCGACCGGTCGCTCTGGGCGCTTCGTCTACCCGTGCTCAAGCCAG
ACCAGGCCGATGTTGCGCGTGCGTGGCTGGACAGCATCAATTCCGCACTCGCTGCGGCGGAGAACGGGGA
GGTACGAGGGCTGAAGGAGGTTCTGGCTTTGAATGAAAACCAAAGTATCGGATGGAGAGACGATGACAAG
TGGGACGAGATCATGCGCCTTTGTCAGGCGTTGCCGGGGGAGGATGCATAAGCGGATCTCTTATGTCTTT
ACGATTTATAGTTTTCATTATCAAGTATGCCTATATTAGTATATAGCATCTTTAGATGACAGTGTTCGAA
GTTTCACGAATAAAAGATAATATTCTACTTTTTGCTCCCACCGCGTTTGCTAGCACGAGTGAACACCATC
CCTCGCCTGTGAGTTGTACCCATTCCTCTAAACTGTAGACATGGTAGCTTCAGCAGTGTTCGTTATGTAC
GGCATCCTCCAACAAACAGTCGGTTATAGTTTGTCCTGCTCCTCTGAATCGTCTCCCTCGATATTTCTCA
TTTTCCTTCGCATGCCAGCATTGAAATGATCGAAGTTCAATGATGAAACGGTAATTCTTCTGTCATTTAC
TCATCTCATCTCATCAAGTTATATAATTCTATACGGATGTAATTTTTCACTTTTCGTCTTGACGTCCACC
CTATAATTTCAATTATTGAACCCTCACGATCCAGTTCTCCAGTGACACAGCCTTTATCTGGTCAAACCTT
TCTTTCTAATCACCTATGCTGATGCTTAATTAAGGGATTTTTGTCTCCATCAACGGCATGCGCCCAAAAA
TGACGTTTTTTTTAACCCATAGACACGAAACTACCCATTTTCCACCGGCCTGACCTACCACCGGAACAAC
GGCCATCTCCAACTTGCAAGTTGGGGAAATTAAGAGCATCGCAGGTTTAATGGAAGAAAAAAAAAAGGTA
CAGCACAGCGCAAATGGAGTTAGTTCCCTTATGTCACACACTCACACACAGTCGGTCAGATCAAGCATAC
TGGGTGCGTATAAATAGAGTGGCCATTGCCACCCTGTTTATCTCAAAATCTGTCTTGTTAGTGGTCTTCT
CCCTTTTTCAGGTTACAATTCTCTTGTTTCTACTTAGTATATAAGTATATCAAGCTATATTAAGCATACT
ATCAACTGTCAACTCTATCCTCAAAATACAATACAAAATGTTCAACTTACTGGACTCCGCCAAAGGCTCG
CACGCAACGACGTTCCTCGTCGCCTCACTTGTTTTCCTCGTCTTGAAGCAGTTCTTCACCTCGCGAAAGA
TGGCCAAGCGAGCACCGGGTCCGACGCGCTGGCCATTCCTCGGCAATGCTCTCCAACTTCCTCAACAACA
GATGTGGCTGACCTTCTCGGAATGGCAAAAGACATACGGCGACATTATTCACGTCGACGTCTTCAACCAG
CCGATCATCATTATAAACTCCTCGAAGATAGCGAAGGATCTCTTGGACAAGCGGTCCTCCATCTATTCCG
ACCGCCCGCATCTGGTCATGGCCGGTGATTTAGTGGGCTACAGCGACCCGTTTGTCCTGCAACCTTACGG
AGAAAAGTGGAAAAAGCAGCGCAAATTTGTCGCATCAGACTTCAGTCCCGCCACCATGCCACGGTATTAC
CAGCTCCAAGAGACCGAGGTTCGCAAACTGGTCCGCAATGTCATCTTGGACCCAGATTCCCTCTTCTCGC
AGACTAAATTGCGGATTGGGACAATTATCATCCGGGTTACCTACGGGTACTACATCAAGGGCGAGCAGGA
CCCGTTCCTGACTTTGCCTTTGACTGCGATGGAAAACTTCAGCAAGGCATCGGCTCCAGGGACATGGCTC
GTTGACTTCGTGCCGCAGATGAAGAACATGCCCTCCTGGATGCCCGGCGCGGGCTTTCTCAAGACGGCCA
AGAAATGGCGCAAGATCGTCTGGGATGCGTCCTGGGACCCATACAACTGGTGCAAGAATGGCCTTGAAAC
CGGAGAGACGCTCATGCCAAACCTCTGCGGGAGCGCTATCCAGTCCGCCGCAGATGGAAAGCTCTCCAAG
GAGGACGAGGAGCAGCTCGTATGGGCCGCGTCCGCAATCATGGGCGGCGGCCTCGACACGAACATGTCCG
CGGCGTTGAGCTTCTTCCTCGCGATGGTGCTGCATCCCGCCGTGCAGAGGAAAGCGCAGGCCGAGATCGA
CGCGGTGATCGGCTGCGAACGGCTCCCGTCCATCGCGGACCGCGACGCGTTGCCATACGTGCGCAGCATC
ATCACGGAGGTCCTGCGCTGGAAGCCGCCCGTCCCGCTCAGTATCCCGCACTCGCTCACGCAGGACGACG
TGTACGAGGGCATCTTCCTGCCCAAGGGCGCCCTCATCATGCCCAACGTTTGGCACATGATGCACGACCC
CACGTCCTACCCAGATCCCTCCGCCTTCCGCCCCGAGCGCTACGCGGGTGCGGACGGTGACGCAGCGCAG
CGCCGCGTGCACGAGCTTGTGTTCGGCTTCGGCCGGCGTGCGTGCCCCGGCGTGCACTTCGCCGAGGGCA
CGCTCTTCGCGCTTGTCGCGACCGTCCTCGCGACTGTCGACGTCCTTCCTGCGCTCGACGCGCAGGGCAG
GGAAATCAGGCCCGACCCGAAGTACTCGTCTGGTACGATCACGTTCCCGGAGGCGTTCCCGGTGCGGTTC
AGTGTGCGTTCGGAGCAGGCGGAAACGCTCCTAGCGCAGGTTCCGGCGGGTCCTATGTGAACAAATCGCT
CTTAAATATATACCTAAAGAACATTAAAGCTATATTATAAGCAAAGATACGTAAATTTTGCTTATATTAT
TATACACATATCATATTTCTATATTTTTAAGATTTGGTTATATAATGTACGTAATGCAAAGGAAATAAAT
TTTATACATTATTGAACAGCGTCCAAGTAACTACATTATGTGCACTAATAGTTTAGCGTCGTGAAGACTT
TATTGTGTCGCGAAAAGTAAAAATTTTAAAAATTAGAGCACCTTGAACTTGCGAAAAAGGTTCTCATCAA
CTGTTTAAAAGGAGGATATCAGGTCCTATTTCTGACAAACAATATACAAATTTAGTTTCAAAGATGAATC
AGTGCGCGAAGGACATAACTCATTCAATTCAATTCATCATTTTTTTTTTATTCTTTTTTTTGATTTCGGT
TTCCTTGAAATTTTTTTGATTCGGTAATCTCCGAACAGAAGGAAGAACGAAGGAAGGAGCACAGACTTAG
ATTGGTATATATACGCATATGTAGTGTTGAAGAAACATGAAATTGCCCAGTATTCTTAACCCAACTGCAC
AGAACAAAAACCTGCAGGAAACGAAGATAAATCATGTCGAAAGCTACATATAAGGAACGTGCTGCTACTC
ATCCTAGTCCTGTTGCTGCCAAGCTATTTAATATCATGCACGAAAAGCAAACAAACTTGTGTGCTTCATT
GGATGTTCGTACCACCAAGGAATTACTGGAGTTAGTTGAAGCATTAGGTCCCAAAATTTGTTTACTAAAA
ACACATGTGGATATCTTGACTGATTTTTCCATGGAGGGCACAGTTAAGCCGCTAAAGGCATTATCCGCCA
AGTACAATTTTTTACTCTTCGAAGACAGAAAATTTGCTGACATTGGTAATACAGTCAAATTGCAGTACTC
TGCGGGTGTATACAGAATAGCAGAATGGGCAGACATTACGAATGCACACGGTGTGGTGGGCCCAGGTATT
GTTAGCGGTTTGAAGCAGGCGGCAGAAGAAGTAACAAAGGAACCTAGAGGCCTTTTGATGTTAGCAGAAT
TGTCATGCAAGGGCTCCCTATCTACTGGAGAATATACTAAGGGTACTGTTGACATTGCGAAGAGCGACAA
AGATTTTGTTATCGGCTTTATTGCTCAAAGAGACATGGGTGGAAGAGATGAAGGTTACGATTGGTTGATT
ATGACACCCGGTGTGGGTTTAGATGACAAGGGAGACGCATTGGGTCAACAGTATAGAACCGTGGATGATG
TGGTCTCTACAGGATCTGACATTATTATTGTTGGAAGAGGACTATTTGCAAAGGGAAGGGATGCTAAGGT
AGAGGGTGAACGTTACAGAAAAGCAGGCTGGGAAGCATATTTGAGAAGATGCGGCCAGCAAAACTAAAAA
ACTGTATTATAAGTAAATGCATGTATACTAAACTCACAAATTAGAGCTTCAATTTAATTATATCAGTTAT
TACCCTATGCGGTGTGAAATACCGCACAGATGCGTAAGGAGAAAATACCGCATCAGGATAGGAAAAAACC
GAGCTTCCTTTCATCCGGCGCGGCTGTGTTCTACATATCACTGAAGCTCCGGGTATTTTAAGTTATACAA
GGGAAAGATGCCGGCTAGACTAGCAAGTTTTAGGCTGCTTAACATTATGGATAGGCGGATAAAGGGCCCA
AACAGGATTGTAAAGCTTAGACGCTTCTGGTTGGACAATGGTACGTTTGTGTATTAAGTAAGGCTTGGCT
GGGGATAGCAACATTGGGCAGAGTATAGAAGACCACAAAAAAAAGGTATATAAGGGCAGAGAAGTCTTTG
TAATGTGTGTAACTTCTCTTCCATGTGTAATCAGTATTTCTACTTACTTCTTAAATATACAGAAGTAAGA
CAGATAACCAACAGCCTTTCCCAGATATACATATATATCTTTATTTCAGCTTAAACAATAATTATATTTG
TTTAACTCAAAAATAAAAAAAAAAAACCAAACTCACGCAACTAATTATTCCATAATAAAATAACAACATG
CGTATCATTGTTACAGGTGCATCTGGACTCCTTGGCTCCCAGATATATGCTGCATTCAAGAATACGGAAC
ATACGGTTCTGGGCCTTGCGCACTCACGCGCGACAGGAGAGCTGCAGAAGCTAGATCTCTTGGATAGCAA
GGAGGTCGAGAAGGTCTTCGCAGATTTCAACCCGGAATGGGTGATACACTGTGCGGCGGAGCGCAGGCCA
GATGTAGCGGAGAAGAACCCCGACGGGACGCGGAAACTTAACGTCGAAATCCCCCTTCACCTTGCACAAT
TGTCCAAGTCCCTCAAGTATACGCTAATCTACATCTCTACCGACTATGTGTTCGATGGAACCTCACCACC
CTACACCCCTGGTGCACTCACGAACCCTGTCAACCTCTACGGCCAGACGAAGCGCGACGGTGAGCTCGCT
GTCCTCGGCGTATCTGACGCGCGTGCGGTCGTCCTGCGTGTGCCTGTGCTCTACGGGCCTACGCCCAACA
ATACTGACTCGGCGGTGAACATCCTTCTGGACATCGTCGCGGACCAGTCGGGCAAGACATACAAGATGGA
CCACTACGCAACGCGCTTCCCGACGGGCGTCGTCGACATCGCGGATTTCCTCGTGAGGCTGGCTACACTC
CCGCCGTCCCGACAGATCCCACCGATCCTGCACTACTCTGCGAGTGAGCCGTTCACCAAGTACGAGATGT
GCCTCATCTTCGCGCGTATCCTTGGTGTGCCGCATTCGCACATCATTCCCGACGCAGAGGCTCCCAAGGG
TGATGCAGCAACGTCGCGCCCTCGCGATTGTCAGCTGTATACCCGCGAAACGGAAGACCTGATGGAGGGA
TACGGCGGTCTCGGCTGGACGCCATTCGAGGAGTGGTGGGTCGACTATCTAAACAAGAGGCAGTGAAGTG
CTTTTAACTAAGAATTATTAGTCTTTTCTGCTTATTTTTTCATCATAGTTTAGAACACTTTATATTAACG
AATAGTTTATGAATCTATTTAGGTTTAAAAATTGATACAGTTTTATAAGTTACTTTTTCAAAGACTCGTG
CTGTCTATTGCATAATGCACTGGAAGGAGAAAAAAAAGGTGCACACGCGTGGCTTTTTCTTGAATTTGCA
GTTTGAAAAATAACTACATGGATGATAAGAAAACATGGAGTACAGTCACTTTGAGAACCTTCAATCAGCT
GGTAACGTCTTCGTTAATTGGATACTCAAAAAAGATGGATAGCATGAATCACAAGATGGAAGGAAATGCG
GGCCACGACCACAGTGATATGCATATGGGAGATGGAGATGATACCTCCATTGGGCCGATGAAGTTAGTCG
ACGGATAGAAGCGGTTGTCCCCTTTCCCGGCGAGCCGGCAGTCGGGCCGAGGTTCGGATAAATTTTGTAT
TGTGTTTTGATTCTGTCATGAGTATTACTTATGTTCTCTTTAGGTAACCCCAGGTTAATCAATCACAGTT
TCATACCGGCTAGTATTCAAATTATGACTTTTCTTCTGCAGTGTCAGCCTTACGACGATTATCTATGAGC
TTTGAATATAGTTTGCCGTGATTCGTATCTTTAATTGGATAATAAAATGCGAAGGATCGATGACCCTTAT
TATTATTTTTCTACACTGGCTACCGATTTAACTCATCTTCTTGAAAGTATATAAGTAACAGTAAAATATA
CCGTACTTCTGCTAATGTTATTTGTCCCTTATTTTTCTTTTCTTGTCTTATGCTATAGTACCTAAGAATA
ACGACTATTGTTTTGAACTAAACAAAGTAGTAAAAGCACATAAAAGAATTAAGAAAATGCTCCCCTCGCT
GAGAAACTACCTTCGGTTTATTGATCTCGAGAACGAATTCGCGGATCATGGGTTTTTGCCAAAGCCTGGA
GCCGGCTTCAAGCTTGTGCAAGGAATCCGAGAGAGCTGGACTGACTTCACCGCTCTCGGACCCGGTTACG
GTACATGGAACGTGATACGCTCCGAGATGGACGACATGATGCTGCGGCATGCATCCAAGCAAGGCGTCAA
GGTCTTCGAAGAAACCCGTGTCGAGACCCTCGACTTCGCAGGGGACCGCGCGTCTTCGCGCCCGCTCGCT
GCGCACTGGTCGAACAAGCACGGCGCAGCGGGGCGCATCACGTTCGACTGGCTCGTCGATGCCTCGGGGC
GGAGCGGGATCATGTGCACAAAGTACCTCAAGAACCGCACGATGCGCGAGAGTCTGCGCAATGTCGCGGT
GTGGGGCTACTGGAAGGGCGTGACGCGCTACGGCGAGGGCACGAAGCGCGCATGCTCGGGCTGGTTCGAG
GCCCTGACAGATGAACAAGGGTGGTCTTGGACCATTCCGTTGAATGACGGGACAACCTCGATTGGCGTGG
TGATGCATGAATCTGCGTCGAAAGCGAAGAAGGCCCAGGCCAAGGCCGACGGCCAGAAACCGACCCTTAC
GGAGCACTATCTCGACCAGCTGCAGTACCTCCCCGGCGTGCGCGAGCTCATCGGCGACGGAGGCGAATTT
ATCCCCGGGAGCACGAAGAGCGCCGCAGACTACAGCTACTCGGCTTCCGCGTATTCTGGCGACCATTTTC
GCGTCATCGGAGACGCAGCCAACTTTGTGGACCCGTTCTTCTCCTCCGGAGTTCACATTGCGATGACCGG
CGGGTTATCTGCAGCGATAACAATCTGCGCATCCATCAGGGGTGACGCCGATGAGAATATTGCACAAAGG
TGGCACGATGCCAAGGTTGGAATTGCGCATACCAGATTCCTGTTCGTCGTACTCGGCGCGTACCAGCAAA
TGCACTTGCAGTCTGCCCCTGTCCTGAGCGATATCAATGCAGAAAACTTTGACGATGCATTTGAGATGTT
CCGCCCCATCTACGGCCTCGCAGACAGCCAGACAAGGCTCACAGATGCAAAGGTGCAGCACATGATGGAT
GTCTGCCAAAGCTTCTTCGACCCATATGTCAGCGAGGAGCATGTCCTCGGTGTACGTGCACGCTATGGAC
CTGCATCTGCCACGCTTGCCGGCCCCGTGCTGGGTTCGGAGCAGATCGAGCAGATGGTCGGTGGTGACAC
CCCAGAGCGTGAGATGGACACGCGCGTGCTGCGCAAGTTTGATGCATTGAAAGTGTTCAGTGACGATGTC
GAGGCGACATATATGGAGCGAACTGTCATTTAACTCCTTAAGTTACTTTAATGATTTAGTTTTTATTATT
AATAATTCATGCTCATGACATCTCATATACACGTTTATAAAACTTAAATAGATTGAAAATGTATTAAAGA
TTCCTCAGGGATTCGATTTTTTTGGAAGTTTTTGTTTTTTTTTCCTTGAGATGCTGTAGTATTTGGGAAC
AATTATACAATCGAAAGATATATGCTTACATTCGACCGTTTTAGCCGTGATCATTATCCTATAGTAACAT
AACCTGAAGCATAACTGACACTACTATCATCAATACTTGTCACATGAGAACTCTGTGAATAATTAGGCCA
CTGAAATTTGATGCCTGAAGGACCGGCATCACGGATTTTCGATAAAGCACTTAGTATCACACTAATTGGC
TTTTCGCTAGTCTTATCTAAAAATTGCCTTTATAGTCCGTCTCTCCAGTCACGGCCTGTGTAACTGATTA
ATCCTGCCTTTCTAATCACCATTCTACTGTTTAATTAAGGGATTTTGTCTTCATCAACGGCTTCCGCCCA
AAAAAAAGTATGACGTTTTGCCCGCAGGCGTGAAGCTGCCCATCTTCACGGGCCTGACCTCCTCTGCCGG
AACACCGGCCATCTCCAACTCATAAATTGGAGAAATAAGAGAATTTCAGATTTTCAGAGGATGAAAAAAA
AAAGGTAGAGAGCATAAAAATGGGGTTCACTTTTTGGCAAAGTTACAGTATGCTTATTACATATAAATAG
AGTGCCGATAATGGCTTTTTTTCATCTTCGAAATACGCTTGCTACTGCTCTTCCAGCGTTTTTATTACTT
CTTTCTTGTTTCTCCTTAGTATATAAAATATCAAGCTACAACAAGCATACAATCAACTGTCAACTGTCAA
TTATATTATAATACACTATGTCTGCGACTGCAGGCATCTCACAGGTCGCTCTGGGAGGCTCAGTGCCCCC
ACTCACTGCTCATGCTATCTCTGTATCTCTGCCGACATGGAATGACAACGTTGGGTATGAGAAGGGCGAG
AAGAGGGTCGTGGATGCGATGGTCACTGGCTACCCGCGTTTCTTCATCCATCGCAGTATTCAAAAGCTAG
CTCGTATCTGCGAGCAGAAGTTTGGCGCGAACGGTGAACGATGCCTGCTGTGTCCGACTCGCAAAGTTGC
AGAGGCGTGCCGCTCCTACATGATCGATAGATCTGCGAAGGCTGGCTCACAGGTCACTGTGCGCCTCGTT
CAATTCTTCATAAGCCCCGAGGGCGAGAAAGATTGCACCAACCGTAGCATCGAACTCCATATTGCCCTGT
TCCCGGGCGAGTCCTTCCCGTTTGCCAAAGAATTTTGGCAGCACACAGGTTTGTGCATCTCGAGCCGTCG
TGCTGAGCGCTGCTTGTCTATGTTGCCGGAGGAGAGTCCCGTCTCGGGATCTCCGACGTCCCCATCTCTC
GCTCGCCCGCCCACCAAGCCTGGAAATAGACACTACTCTAACAAGAGTCTCAGCTGGACTCCCTCGACAT
CACCTCCATTGTCACAGCCGCCAGGCTCCACTTCCAGATCCCCCGCAGCGCCTGGAGAGAACCTCAGTTT
CGATCAGACCACTTACGTCGAGGAACGCTACGGTCGCAACTTACCCCTCGAGTCCGCTGCGTTCACAAAA
CGTGCACTCCGCCGCCGCATAGCAGGGGTGCTCGTCCGAGACACCCCTAGTGAGTGGTCTACTGCAGGAG
CGCAAGAGGCAGAAGTTGGTCCAAGCACGAGAGGCGTGGAAAGTGTCACAGAAGACGATGTCTTCCTCTA
CCCGACCGGTATGTCGGCGATCTGGAGTGCTCATCAGCTGGCCCTTGGTACACGTCCAACTGCAAAGAGT
ATCTGCTTTGGATTCCCATATACTGATACTCTCAAGATTCTAGAGAAGTGGGGACCTGGCTGTCACTTCT
TGGGCTATGGCCTCGATTCGGACATAGACGAACTGGAGGAGATCCTCAGGCGAGAATCTGCAGATACGAC
TCATCCGCCTGCATTGGCGCTCTTCACTGAGTTCCCTTCCAACCCGTTGCTGCGCTCGGCGGATCTGCCA
CGTCTCCGCGCCCTGGCAGACAAATATGACTTCCTCATCGTCGTTGACGAGACGATTGGCAACTTTGTCA
ACGTCGAAGTGCTGCCGTACGCAGACGTTGTTGTCAGCAGCCTGAGCAAAATCTTCAGCGGCGACGCCAA
TGCTATGGGTGGCAGCCTGGTGCTCAACCCACAAGGCCGCCACTACGCAGCGCTCAAAGCTCACATGGCG
CAGACGTACGAAGACGTGTACTTTGACGAGGACGCGATCTACATGGAACGCAACTCGCGCGATTTCCAGC
AGCGCATCGAGGTCGTCGACGGCAATACGCTAGCCGTCTGCACCCTCCTGCGCGAGCGCTCCATCGTCGG
GGGCTCCACCGACGCGCACACCGTCGTCAAGGACGTGTTCTACCCACGGTGGCAGACCGCCGAGCATTAC
GAGAAGTGCCGCCGGCCGGACGGGGGCTATGGCGGACTATTCTCGATCACGTTCACGACCACCGCAGCGT
CTCGCGCGTTCTTCGACGCACTCCGCTGCCACAAGGGCCCGAGCCTCGGGACGAACTTTACGCTGGCGTG
CCCGTACACGATTCTGGCGCACTTCCTGGAGCTGGACTGGGCGGCGCAGTATGGCGTCGAGGAGGGCCTT
GTACGTGTCAGCGTCGGCATGGAGGAGAGACAAGAACTGTTGAAGATCTTCGAGGATGCGCTGCTCGCGG
CAGAGGCGACAGTGGAAAGCCAGTGAGCGAATTTCTTATGATTTATGATTTTTATTATTAAATAAGTTAT
AAAAAAAATAAGTGTATACAAATTTTAAAGTGACTCTTAGGTTTTAAAACGAAAATTCTTATTCTTGAGT
AACTCTTTCCTGTAGGTCAGGTTGCTTTCTCAGGTATAGCATGAGGTCGCTCTTATTGACCACACCTCTA
CCGGCATGCCTCTCAAATCTTTTAGCGCCAAGGACTCCAACTAATTGTATCTTGAATTTGCCTTTACGAT
CCGTTTGTCCAGTCACGGCATGTATATCTTATTAATCCTGCCTTTCTAATCACGTATTCTAATGTTCAAT
TAAGGGATTTTATCTTCATCAACGGCTCCCACGCAAAAAATGACGTTTTGCACACAGACACGAAATACAC
CTTCCACCGGAACAACGGCCATCTCCAACTTATAAGTTGGGGAAATAAGACAATTTCAGACTTCAGAGAA
TGAAAAAAAAAAAAGGTACATCACAGATGGGGTTCAGGTTTGCTACAATTGCAGGGAGCCTGTCACATAT
AAATAGACCTCCAGTGATGATATCTTTCAGTCTTCAAACGTCTCTTGTCACAGTTCTGGTCGTTCTATAT
CACATCTCTCTTGGTTCTACTTATTGTCTATAATATCAAGCTACAGCAAGCATACAATCAACTATCTACC
ATACCATAATACACAATGAAGGCTGTGGTAACAAACGGAAACGGGGCATTTGGGCTGAAGTCAGTCAAGG
TTCCGACACCTGGGCGGGGTGAGGTTCTGGTGAAGGTCATCGCCGCATCTCAAAATCCAACCGACTGGAA
AACGGCTATGCTTCATCTCAAGCCTGGAAACATCTTGGGCTGTGACTTTGCGGGTGTCATAGCAGATATC
GGCCCAGATGTCGACGCCTCCTTAATGATAACGCGCGGCAAGCGCGTCGCAGGAGCCGTTCATGGAGGCG
TCAGCCCAAACGGCGCCTTTGCCGAATACGTGACAGTACTGGCGGACATGGTCATCGCGATCCCAGACAA
GCTTTCATTCGAGGACGCTTCGCAACTCGGCATCGCTTGCTACACGACATGCCAGTGTCTCTACCAGGAA
CTACATCTACCGACGCCTCTGGAACCCCTAGAAGTGCCGATGGACGTTCTCATCTGGTCCGGCACGTCGA
GCACAGGTCAATATGCAGTACAGTTTGCCAAGCTCGCAGGGTTGCGAGTCCTCAGCACGGCATCTCCGAA
GAATTTTGAACTTGTAAAAGATCTAGGTGCGGACGAAGTCTTCGACTACGCAGACTCGAAGACAGCACGA
AAGATCTTCGCGGCGACGAGTGGCACTCTGAAACACGCTGTAGATTGTATCAGCGAGGGCATGACCCCGA
ACCAGGTCAGTATGTCGCTGAGCAAGGAAGGGGGAACGATTGCCACGCTTTTGCCGTACGAAAGCCGTAA
GAAGGGTGTAGAGACACGATTTGTTCTTGCGTACAAATTCTTTGGCAAGGACATCGAGTTCCCTTTCGTC
TTCCCGGCGGATCAAGAGCATAGGAAGAATGCTCCTGTGTATTGTAGACTCATACAGGAAGTCATCACGT
GCTTTGGGCTGAAGGCTACGCCGGTGCGCATCTTCCCTTACGGCTTGGCGAGCGTCTCAGATGGATTTGA
GTATATGAGATCCGGGAAGCTTTCTGCGGAGAAGATCACATACAGAATTTCGGATACCCCAGGTCTAGAT
AAGTGGGATGTGGCCCCGACTGGGAGTGTCAGAGGTTCCTCGTGAACAGGCCCCTTTTCCTTTGTCGATA
TCATGTAATTAGTTATGTCACGCTTACATTCACGCCCTCCTCCCACATCCGCTCTAACCGAAAAGGAAGG
AGTTAGACAACCTGAAGTCTAGGTCCCTATTTATTTTTTTTAATAGTTATGTTAGTATTAAGAACGTTAT
TTATATTTCAAATTTTTCTTTTTTTTCTGTACAAACGCGTGTACGCATGTAACATTATACTGAAAACCTT
GCTTGAGAAGGTTTTGGGACGCTCGAAGGCTTTAATTTGCATTTATTGAAAAGTAAATATCTCGTAACCC
GGATGCTTTGGGCGGTCGGGTTTTGCTACTCGTCATCCGATGAGAAAAACTGTTCCCTTTTGCCCCAGGT
TTCCATTCATCCGAGCGATCACTTATCTGACTTCGTCACTTTTTCATTTCATCCGAAACAATCAAAACTG
AAGCCAATCACCACAAAATTAACACTCAACGTCATCTTTCACTACCCTTTACAGAAGAAAATATCCATAG
TCCGGACTAGCATCCCAGTATGTGACTCAATATTGGTGCAAAAGAGAAAAGCATAAGTCAGTCCAAAGTC
CGCCCTTAACCAGGCACATCGGAATTCACAAAACGTTTCTTTATTATATAAAGGAGCTGCTTCACTGGCA
AAATTCTTATTATTTGTCTTGGCTTGCTAATTTCATCTTATCCTTTTTTTCTTTTCACACCCAAATACCT
AACAATTGAGAGAAAACTCTTAGCATAACATAACAAAAAGTCAACGAAAAATGCGGGTCTGGTACATCAT
GCATTACGTCTACTCATTGCCACCCAGCGCGGTCCACATCAGCAACAATCTATATACAGTGGGGAAATTA
GACCGTCCGTCAGTCTCGCTGGGACTTGATTACTTTCCAACCCGAACCTTTCCAACCCTTCGCCGTCGGA
GATGGAGCGGAATAAAGCCTGGCTGCGGGGCGCTGCGGGACATAAAGGAGGACATGGAGATATCTCTGAT
CAAGCCGAACTTGGTACTTCGGAAGACACGGCACGACATCGCGTTGGTAAGCATGGCGTTGGGTACGGTG
AACATCGTGCGGTATGTGACGGGAACGCCGGTCGCATACACCATTGCGACGGACAAAGCTATCCGACTCA
CACAAAGTCGAGTTGTCAACCCTGCAAAAGCGTACGAGAGAACGCAGGAAGATACTCCCCCGTCCACTCG
GGAATTCATCAGGAGACGTATTGAGATTCTCGTGTACCTGCGTCATGCTGGATTAGCAGAAACTGAAATG
AAGCCTCTCGCGGGGCTGCTGCACCCATGCTATGTTCAAGAGGCTCAGAGGATCATTCGATGTGATGGCT
TCGGCAAGTCCCCATGGATTACGCAGCACAAACTTGGATGCGTTTCGTCTGAGGACAAAGTTGAACGAGG
AAACCCACTGAGAACCCCGCTGTTTACCTCTGCGACTGATCGACTGCGAAAGTGTACATCCACGACATGT
GAAATGCACAAGGGCCCAGACTCTTTTAAGACGCTTCGGGTCGGCTCACGGTCCCAGTGGGCAAGCGCAA
TACATCGTCAGGCCGACGTTGTGCGAGTATGGGTGGACAGCATCGATTCTGCACTCGCTGCGACGGAGAA
CCTGCCAGTGGAGGCGCAGGAACTGAATGATGTTCTTGCACTCAATGAGGACGAGAGTATCGGGTGCCAG
GTGGAGACTCGGAGAGGATGAGGAGATTGATAAGACTTTTCTAGTTGCATATCTTTTATATTTAAATCTT
ATCTATTAGTTAATTTTTTGTAATTTATCCTTATATATAGTCTGGTTATTCTAAAATATCATTTCAGTAT
CTAAAAATTCCCCTCTTTTTTCAGTTATATCTTAACAGGCGACAGTCCAAATGTTGATTTATCCCAGTCC
GATTCATCAGGGTTGTGAAGCATTTTGTCAATGGTCGAAATCACATCAGTAATAGTGCCTCTTACTTGCC
TCATAGAATTTCTTTCTCTTAACGTCACCGTTTGGTCTTTTATAGTTTCGAAATCTATGGTGATACCAAA
TGGTGTTCCCAATTCATCGTTACGGGCGTATTTTTTACCAATTGAAGTATTGGAATCGTCAATTTTAAAG
TATATCTCTCTTTTACGTAAAGCCTGCGAGATCCTCTTAAGTATAGCGGGGAAGCCATCGTTATTCGATA
TTGTCGTAACAAATACTTTGATCGGCGCTATGCGGCCGCCACCGCGGTGGAGCTCCAGCTTTTGTTCCCT
TTAGTGAGGGTTAATTGCGCGCTTGGCGAGACTCAAACAAGATATATTTTGCCCGCCTTACAGACGAAAC
TAGTTGGAGGTTATGGAGCATACTATCACGTGGGCGGCCACTGGTGAGTTACTACACCCCAGGGGCAACG
TTGATGCTCCTAAAAAACTCTGGCTGGACGCAAGCCGTAACACCCGTGTCACTTCATAATCGTTTGCAAT
TCAGGGCTTGATCTACACATTACCCTGTTATCCCTATTAATTAATACGGTTATCCACAGAATCAGGGGAT
AACGCAGGAAAGAACATGTGAGCAAAAGGCCAGCAAAAGGCCAGGAACCGTAAAAAGGCCGCGTTGCTGG
CGTTTTTCCATAGGCTCCGCCCCCCTGACGAGCATCACAAAAATCGACGCTCAAGTCAGAGGTGGCGAAA
CCCGACAGGACTATAAAGATACCAGGCGTTTCCCCCTGGAAGCTCCCTCGTGCGCTCTCCTGTTCCGACC
CTGCCGCTTACCGGATACCTGTCCGCCTTTCTCCCTTCGGGAAGCGTGGCGCTTTCTCATAGCTCACGCT
GTAGGTATCTCAGTTCGGTGTAGGTCGTTCGCTCCAAGCTGGGCTGTGTGCACGAACCCCCCGTTCAGCC
CGACCGCTGCGCCTTATCCGGTAACTATCGTCTTGAGTCCAACCCGGTAAGACACGACTTATCGCCACTG
GCAGCAGCCACTGGTAACAGGATTAGCAGAGCGAGGTATGTAGGCGGTGCTACAGAGTTCTTGAAGTGGT
GGCCTAACTACGGCTACACTAGAAGAACAGTATTTGGTATCTGCGCTCTGCTGAAGCCAGTTACCTTCGG
AAAAAGAGTTGGTAGCTCTTGATCCGGCAAACAAACCACCGCTGGTAGCGGTGGTTTTTTTGTTTGCAAG
CAGCAGATTACGCGCAGAAAAAAAGGATCTCAAGAAGATCCTTTGATCTTTTCTACGGGGTCTGACGCTC
AGTGGAACGAAAACTCACGTTAAGGGATTTTGGTCATGAGATTATCAAAAAGGATCTTCACCTAGATCCT
TTTAAATTAAAAATGAAGTTTTAAATCAATCTAAAGTATATATGAGTAAACTTGGTCTGACAGTTACCAA
TGCTTAATCAGTGAGGCACCTATCTCAGCGATCTGTCTATTTCGTTCATCCATAGTTGCCTGACTCCCCG
TCGTGTAGATAACTACGATACGGGAGGGCTTACCATCTGGCCCCAGTGCTGCAATGATACCGCGAGACCC
ACGCTCACCGGCTCCAGATTTATCAGCAATAAACCAGCCAGCCGGAAGGGCCGAGCGCAGAAGTGGTCCT
GCAACTTTATCCGCCTCCATCCAGTCTATTAATTGTTGCCGGGAAGCTAGAGTAAGTAGTTCGCCAGTTA
ATAGTTTGCGCAACGTTGTTGCCATTGCTACAGGCATCGTGGTGTCACGCTCGTCGTTTGGTATGGCTTC
ATTCAGCTCCGGTTCCCAACGATCAAGGCGAGTTACATGATCCCCCATGTTGTGCAAAAAAGCGGTTAGC
TCCTTCGGTCCTCCGATCGTTGTCAGAAGTAAGTTGGCCGCAGTGTTATCACTCATGGTTATGGCAGCAC
TGCATAATTCTCTTACTGTCATGCCATCCGTAAGATGCTTTTCTGTGACTGGTGAGTACTCAACCAAGTC
ATTCTGAGAATAGTGTATGCGGCGACCGAGTTGCTCTTGCCCGGCGTCAATACGGGATAATACCGCGCCA
CATAGCAGAACTTTAAAAGTGCTCATCATTGGAAAACGTTCTTCGGGGCGAAAACTCTCAAGGATCTTAC
CGCTGTTGAGATCCAGTTCGATGTAACCCACTCGTGCACCCAACTGATCTTCAGCATCTTTTACTTTCAC
CAGCGTTTCTGGGTGAGCAAAAACAGGAAGGCAAAATGCCGCAAAAAAGGGAATAAGGGCGACACGGAAA
TGTTGAATACTCATACTCTTCCTTTTTCAATATTATTGAAGCATTTATCAGGGTTATTGTCTCATGAGCG
GATACATATTTGAATGTATTTAGAAAAATAAACAAATAGGGGTTCCGCGCACATTTCCCCGAAAAGTGCC
ACCTGAACGAAGCATCTGTGCTTCATTTTGTAGAACAAAAATGCAACGCGAGAGCGCTAATTTTTCAAAC
AAAGAATCTGAGCTGCATTTTTACAGAACAGAAATGCAACGCGAAAGCGCTATTTTACCAACGAAGAATC
TGTGCTTCATTTTTGTAAAACAAAAATGCAACGCGAGAGCGCTAATTTTTCAAACAAAGAATCTGAGCTG
CATTTTTACAGAACAGAAATGCAACGCGAGAGCGCTATTTTACCAACAAAGAATCTATACTTCTTTTTTG
TTCTACAAAAATGCATCCCGAGAGCGCTATTTTTCTAACAAAGCATCTTAGATTACTTTTTTTCTCCTTT
GTGCGCTCTATAATGCAGTCTCTTGATAACTTTTTGCACTGTAGGTCCGTTAAGGTTAGAAGAAGGCTAC
TTTGGTGTCTATTTTCTCTTCCATAAAAAAAGCCTGACTCCACTTCCCGCGTTTACTGATTACTAGCGAA
GCTGCGGGTGCATTTTTTCAAGATAAAGGCATCCCCGATTATATTCTATACCGATGTGGATTGCGCATAC
TTTGTGAACAGAAAGTGATAGCGTTGATGATTCTTCATTGGTCAGAAAATTATGAACGGTTTCTTCTATT
TTGTCTCTATATACTACGTATAGGAAATGTTTACATTTTCGTATTGTTTTCGATTCACTCTATGAATAGT
TCTTACTACAATTTTTTTGTCTAAAGAGTAATACTAGAGATAAACATAAAAAATGTAGAGGTCGAGTTTA
GATGCAAGTTCAAGGAGCGAAAGGTGGATGGGTAGGTTATATAGGGATATAGCACAGAGATATATAGCAA
AGAGATACTTTTGAGCAATGTTTGTGGAAGCGGTATTCGCAATATTTTAGTAGCTCGTTACAGTCCGGTG
CGTTTTTGGTTTTTTGAAAGTGCGTCTTCAGAGCGCTTTTGGTTTTCAAAAGCGCTCTGAAGTTCCTATA
CTTTCTAGAGAATAGGAACTTCGGAATAGGAACTTCAAAGCGTTTCCGAAAACGAGCGCTTCCGAAAATG
CAACGCGAGCTGCGCACATACAGCTCACTGTTCACGTCGCACCTATATCTGCGTGTTGCCTGTATATATA
TATACATGAGAAGAACGGCATAGTGCGTGTTTATGCTTAAATGCGTACTTATATGCGTCTATTTATGTAG
GATGAAAGGTAGTCTAGTACCTCCTGTGATATTATCCCATTCCATGCGGGGTATCGTATGCTTCCTTCAG
CACTACCCTTTAGCTGTTCTATATGCTGCCACTCCTCAATTGGATTAGTCTCATCCTTCAATGCTATCAT
TTCCTTTGATATTGGATCATACTAAGAAACCATTATTATCATGACATTAACCTATAAAAATAGGCGTATC
ACGAGGCCCTTTCGTCTCGCGCGTTTCGGTGATGACGGTGAGCGCGTTTCGGTGATGACGGTGAAAACCT
CGGCGCGCCATTACCCTGTTATCCCTAATATACAACGCAAAGAAGCTGGAAAATTGGCGAGGGAATCCTG
TTTCTGTCTATCCAAGAATGGGCATGAGGTGGCAACCGTCGTGCTAGCGTACAGGGTGCACTTTGTAACC
ATTTGGGACACCGGACACTCGCTGTTTTCGAAATTACCCTTTAAGCGCGGGTATTGAACCAGGCTTATGC
CCAAGATCGTAGCAAGCATTTAAATGACGGTATCGATAAGCTTGATATCGAATTCCTGCAGCCCGGGGGA
TCCACTAGTTCTAGATTAATTAATATCTAAAAATTGCCTTATGATCCGTCTCTCCGGTTACAGCCTGTGT
AACTGATTAATCCTGCCTTTCTAATCACCATTCTAATGTTTTAATTAAGGGATTTTGTCTTCATTAACGG
CTTTCGCTCATAAAAATGTTATGACGTTTTGCCCGCAGGCGGGAAACCATCCACTTCACGAGACTGATCT
CCTCTGCCGGAACACCGGGCATCTCCAACTTATAAGTTGGAGAAATAAGAGAATTTCAGATTGAGAGAAT
GAAAAAAAAAAAAAAAAAAA
